Addgene plasmid #59027: pcdna3 Flag Jip2
Purpose: act as molecular scaffolds that mediate the activation of the JNK signaling pathway in vivo.
Depositing lab: Roger Davis. Depositing organization: University of Massachusetts, Worcester. Publication: The JIP group of mitogen-activated protein kinase scaffold proteins. Yasuda J, Whitmarsh AJ, Cavanagh J, Sharma M, Davis RJ. Mol Cell Biol. 1999 Oct;19(10):7245-54. PubMed 10490659.
Backbone
  Vector backbone: pcdna3
  Backbone manufacturer: Invitrogen
  Backbone size w/o insert (bp): 5446
  Total vector size (bp): 7950
  Vector type: Mammalian Expression
Growth in bacteria
  Bacterial resistance: Ampicillin, 100 μg/mL
  Growth temperature: 37°C
  Growth strain: Top10
  Copy number: High Copy
Gene/Insert
  Gene/Insert name: mitogen-activated protein kinase 8 interacting protein 2 (alt names: MAPK8IP2; Jip2)
  Insert size (bp): 2504
  GenBank ID: AF136382
  Entrez Gene: MAPK8IP2 (a.k.a. IB-2, IB2, JIP2, PRKM8IPL)
  Tag / fusion protein: Flag (N terminal on backbone)
  Cloning method: Restriction Enzyme; 5′ cloning site BamHI (not destroyed); 3′ cloning site NA (unknown if destroyed)
  Sequencing primers: 5′ T7; 3′ Sp6
Terms and licenses: Academic/Nonprofit Terms; Industry Terms: Not Available to Industry
How to cite: pcdna3 Flag Jip2 was a gift from Roger Davis (Addgene plasmid # 59027 ; http://n2t.net/addgene:59027 ; RRID:Addgene_59027)
