[The description below was written by a language model from this plasmid's Addgene catalogue record.]
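Description:
pcdna3 Flag Jip2 is a mammalian expression plasmid built on the Invitrogen pcDNA3 backbone (about 5.4 kb), carrying a roughly 2.5 kb insert encoding mitogen-activated protein kinase 8 interacting protein 2 (MAPK8IP2, also known as JIP2 or IB2), for a total size of about 7.95 kb. It is propagated in E. coli as a high-copy plasmid under ampicillin selection. No feature table accompanies the record, so the regulatory elements are not listed explicitly. pcDNA3 vectors generally drive the insert from the CMV immediate-early promoter with a downstream polyadenylation signal, and carry a neomycin resistance cassette for G418 selection in mammalian cells. The T7 and SP6 sequencing primers named in the record are consistent with the phage promoter sites that flank the pcDNA3 polylinker.

The JIP2 coding sequence was inserted by restriction cloning, with a retained BamHI site at the 5′ junction; the 3′ cloning site is not recorded. A Flag epitope is fused at the N terminus, recorded as being supplied by the backbone, which allows the expressed protein to be detected by immunoblotting or immunofluorescence and recovered by immunoprecipitation with anti-Flag antibodies. The species of the insert is not stated outright, although the gene symbol and aliases follow the human gene entry.

JIP2 belongs to the JIP group of scaffold proteins, which the record describes as molecular scaffolds mediating activation of the JNK signalling pathway in vivo. The construct is therefore suited to transfection of cultured mammalian cells to overexpress tagged JIP2, for example to examine its association with components of the JNK MAP kinase module or its effect on JNK activation.
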