>Addgene plasmid #59027 | pcdna3 Flag Jip2 | depositor partial sequence | sequence record 91539 | Jip2
CTATAAGGACGATGATGACAAAGGATCCATGGCGGATCGCGCGGAGATGTTTTCTCTCTCCACCTTCCAC
TCGCTGTCGCCGCCGGGCTGCAGGCCTCCCCAGGACATAAGCCTGGAAGAATTTGACGACGAAGATCTGT
CTGAGATCACTGATGACTGTGGCCTGGGCCTCAGCTACGACTCAGACCACTGTGAGAAGGACAGCCTCTC
CCTGGGGCGCTCGGAGCAGCCGCACCCCATCTGCTCCTTCCAGGATGACTTCCAGGAGTTTGAGATGATC
GATGACAATGAAGAGGAGGACGATGAGGACGAGGAAGAGGAGGAGGAGGAGGAGGAGGGAGATGGGGAAG
GCCAGGAGGGAGGAGACCCTGGCTCAGAGGCACCTGCCCCCGGGCCCCTTATCCCCTCCCCTTCCGTGGA
GGAGCCCCACAAGCACCGGCCCACCACCCTCCGTCTGACCACACTGGGGGCCCAGGACTCCCTAAACAAC
AACGGAGGCTTTGACCTGGTGCGTCCGGCCTCCTGGCAGGAGACAGCGCTATGCTCACCCGCCCCGGAGG
CCCTCAGAGAGCTCCCGGGCCCCCTCCCTGCCACGGACACCGGGCCCGGCGGGGCGCAGTCGCCAGTGCG
CCCGGGTTGCGACTGCGAAGGGAACCGGCCTGCGGAACCCCCTGCGCCAGGGGGGACTTCGCCCTCCTCA
GATCCCGGCATCGAGGCTGACCTGAGAAGCCGCTCGAGCGGCGGCCGCGGGGGACGTCGCAGCAGCCAGG
AGCTGTCCTCGCCCGGCTCCGACTCGGAGGACGCGGGCGGCGCGCGCCTGGGGCGCATGATCTCGTCCAT
CTCGGAGACGGAGCTGGAGCTGAGCAGCGATGGCGGAAGCAGCAGCAGCGGCCGCTCCTCGCACCTCACC
AACTCCATCGAGGAGGCCTCGTCGCCCGCCTCGGAGCCGGAGCCCCCGCGCGAACCCCCGCGCCGCCCCG
CCTTCCTGCCCGTGGGCCCCGACGACACCAACAGCGAGTACGAGTCGGGGTCGGAGTCGGAGCCGGACCT
CAGCGAGGACGCGGACTCGCCCTGGCTGCTCAGCAACCTGGTGAGCCGCATGATCTCCGAGGGCTCCTCG
CCCATCCGCTGCCCCGGCCAGTGCCTGTCTCCTGCGCCGCGCCCGCCCGGGGAGCCCGTGTCGCCGGCCG
GCGGGGCCGCCCAGGACTCCCAGGACCCCGAGGCGGCCGCGGGGCCCGGCGGCGTGGAGCTGGTGGACAT
GGAGACGCTGTGCGCGCCGCCGCCGCCCGCGCCCGCCGCGCCTCGACCCGGCCCCGCGCAGCCCGGGCCC
TGCCTATTCCTCAGCAACCCCACGCGTGACACCATCACGCCGCTGTGGGCCGCGCCCGGCCGCGCCGCCC
GCCCGGGACGAGCCTGCTCCGCCGCCTGCTCCGAGGAGGAGGACGAAGAGGACGACGAGGAAGAGGAGGA
TGCCGAGGACAGTGCGGGGTCCCCCGGGGGCAGGGGCACGGGCCCCTCGGCGCCGCGGGACGCGTCGCTG
GTGTACGACGCGGTCAAGTACACGCTGGTGGTGGATGAGCACACGCAGCTGGAGCTGGTGAGCCTGCGGC
GCTGTGCTGGGCTGGGCCACGACAGCGAAGAGGACAGCGGCGGGGAGGCCAGCGAGGAGGAGGCGGGCGC
GGCGCTGCTAGGCGGCGGTCAGGTCTCGGGGGACACCTCGCCGGACAGCCCTGACCTCACTTTCTCCAAG
AAGTTCCTCAATGTCTTCGTCAACAGCACATCTCGGTCCTCCAGCACCGAGTCCTTTGGCCTTTTCTCCT
GTCTGGTCAACGGCGAGGAGCGAGAGCAGACTCACCGGGCTGTGTTCAGGTTCATCCCGCGGCATCCAGA
CGAGCTGGAGCTGGATGTGGATGACCCTGTGTTGGTGGAGGCCGAGGAGGACGACTTCTGGTTCCGTGGC
TTCAACATGCGCACGGGGGAGCGCGGTGTGTTTCCTGCCTTCTACGCCCATGCGGTGCCCGGCCCTGCCA
AGGACCTGCTGGGGAGTAAGCGGAGCCCCTGCTGGGTGGAGCGCTTTGACGTGCAGTTCCTGGGCTCCGT
GGAGGTGCCCTGCCACCAGGGCAACGGCATCCTGTGTGCAGCCATGCAGAAGATTGCCACTGCCCGGAAA
CTGACCGTCCACCTGCGCCCTCCTGCCTCCTGTGACCTCGAGATCTCTCTTCGGGGGGTCAAGCTGAGTC
TGAGCGGAGGAGGGCCCGAGTTCCAGCGCTGCAGCCATTTCTTCCAGATGAAGAACATCTCCTTCTGCGG
CTGCCATCCCCGCAACAGCTGCTATTTCGGCTTCATCACCAAACACCCCCTGCTGAGCCGCTTCGCCTGC
CACGTCTTTGTCTCCCAGGAGTCCATGAGGCCGGTGGCGCAGAGTGTGGGCCGCGCCTTCCTGGAGTACT
ACCAAGAGCACCTGGCGTACGCCTGCCCCACGGAGGACATCTACCTGGAGTAGCCTGCCCACCGCTCTGT
CTCCTGGCCGTCTGCTCCAGGCGCAGCTGGGGCTGAGGATGTCTCAAGAGGCCACCATGGCTTTGGCAAG
GACTGGATTGGGGGGACATGGGACCTTACGCTTGTGGGGGTCTGCGGGCTGGGAACTCTCGTCCTCGGTC
CCCAGGGCGCAGCTGTTGGGGCTGCGGGGGGAGTGGAGCCCCCGTGCCCCTGCTTTTCCTCAGATCCGTT
CTTTCTCTGTGTTGTCCTCCTCCTTCCCTTCCCAGTCTCCCTTTTCTCTCTCCTGGTGTCTCTGCCCCTC
TCTGTGCCTGCAAACCTTATCCTCTATTCTTCACTTTGGGGTCAGAACTTCGGGGGTGTGGAGGAGGTGC
GGCTCTAGGGACAGGTAATGTCGGCTTCCAAGTGATGCCCTCCTGCCACTCCCCTGCGATTTATAAGGGA
ATTTTAATTTTTATAGTGAATCTCAAGGGATCATCCCATCCTTGACCACAGGGACAAGAGGGGCCCCCTC
GCCCCAGCCCCACCCCACATGGAGCTCAGGGGGAAGCAGGGAGGGGTTCCCAAAAGAGCCCTGCGGAGGC
TAGGAGTGGTTCTTGATGCTCACCTGAAG
