>Addgene plasmid #59027 | pcdna3 Flag Jip2 | addgene partial sequence | sequence record 95790 | BGH-rev 5'-TAGAAGGCACAGTCGAGG-3'
CCCCTCCTAGCAGCGTCTAGGGGCTTCAGGTGAGCATCAAGAACCACTCCTAGCCTCCGCAGGGCTCTTT
TGGGAACCCCTCCCTGCTTCCCCCTGAGCTCCATGTGGGGTGGGGCTGGGGCGAGGGGGCCCCTCTTGTC
CCTGTGGTCAAGGATGGGATGATCCCTTGAGATTCACTATAAAAATTAAAATTCCCTTATAAATCGCAGG
GGAGTGGCAGGAGGGCATCACTTGGAAGCCGACATTACCTGTCCCTAGAGCCGCACCTCCTCCACACCCC
CGAAGTTCTGACCCCA
