>Addgene plasmid #59027 | pcdna3 Flag Jip2 | addgene partial sequence | sequence record 95819 | CMV-F 5'-CGCAAATGGGCGGTAGGCGTG-3'
ACTAGAGAACCCACTGCTTACTGGCTTATCGAAATTAATACGACTCACTATAGGGAGACCCAAGCTTACG
GCAGCCAACATGGACTATAAGGACGATGATGACAAAGGATCCATGGCGGATCGCGCGGAGATGTTTTCTC
TCTCCACCTTCCACTCGCTGTCGCCGCCGGGCTGCAGGCCTCCCCAGGACATAAGCCTGGAAGAATTTGA
CGACGAAGATCTGTCTGAGATCACTGATGACTGTGGCCTGGGCCTCAGCTACGACTCAGACCACTGTGAG
AAGGACAGCCTCTCCCTGGGGCGCTCGGAGCAGCCGCACCCCATCTGCTCCTTCCAGGATGACTTCCAGG
AGTTTGAGATGATCGATGACAATGAAGAGGAGGACGATGAGGACGAGGAAGAGGAGGAGGAGGAGGAGGA
GGGAGATGGGGAAGGCCAGGAGGGAGGAGACCCTGGCTCAGAGGCACCTGCCCCCGGGCCCCTTATCCCC
TCCCCTTCCGTGGAGGAGCCCCACAAGCACCGGCCCACCACCCTCCGTCTGACCACACTGGGGGCCCAGG
ACTCCCTAAACAACAACGGAGGCTTTGACCTGGTGCGTCCGGCCTCCTGGCAGGAGACAGCGCTATGCTC
ACCCGCCCCGGAGGCCCTCAGAGAGCTCCCGGGCCCCCTCCCTGCCACGGACACCGGGCCCGGCG
